Addgene plasmid #214656: pGL4_NFAT-RE-CMV-BC0526-luc2
Purpose: barcoded assay, Ca2+ sensor
Depositing lab: Michael Wehr. Depositing organization: Systasy Bioscience GmbH. Publication: Protocol for identifying properties of ERBB receptor antagonists using the barcoded ERBBprofiler assay. Popovic L, Rossner MJ, Wehr MC. STAR Protoc. 2024 Apr 16;5(2):102987. doi: 10.1016/j.xpro.2024.102987. PubMed 38635397.
Backbone
  Vector backbone: pGL4.16
  Vector type: Mammalian Expression, Luciferase
Growth in bacteria
  Bacterial resistance: Ampicillin, 100 μg/mL
  Growth temperature: 37°C
  Growth strain: DH5alpha
  Copy number: High Copy
Gene/Insert
  Gene/Insert name: 6x clustered NFAT element with barcode 0526
  Species: Synthetic
  Cloning method: Gateway Cloning
Terms and licenses: Academic/Nonprofit Terms; Industry Terms: Not Available to Industry
How to cite: pGL4_NFAT-RE-CMV-BC0526-luc2 was a gift from Michael Wehr (Addgene plasmid # 214656 ; http://n2t.net/addgene:214656 ; RRID:Addgene_214656)
