[The description below was written by a language model from this plasmid's Addgene catalogue record and pLannotate feature annotations shown in this document.]
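Description:
pGL4_NFAT-RE-CMV-BC0526-luc2 is a mammalian luciferase reporter plasmid built on the pGL4.16 backbone and assembled by Gateway cloning. It serves as a barcoded sensor of calcium signalling. It is propagated in E. coli from a high-copy ColE1/pUC-type origin under ampicillin selection (AmpR). It also carries an SV40 enhancer/early promoter driving a hygromycin B phosphotransferase gene with a synthetic poly(A) signal, which would allow selection of stably transfected mammalian cells. A synthetic poly(A) signal and an RNA polymerase II pause site from the human α2 globin gene lie upstream of the reporter cassette, a standard arrangement for limiting read-through transcription from the backbone.

The sensor module consists of six NFAT binding sites derived from the human IL-2 gene, arranged as two clusters of three, followed by a minimal CMV promoter. Because NFAT is activated through the calcium/calcineurin pathway, a rise in intracellular Ca2+ should increase transcription from this otherwise weak promoter. The modules are separated by attB1, attB4, attB3 and attB2 sites, consistent with a multi-fragment Gateway assembly. Between attB3 and attB2 sits a short region flanked by inward-facing T3 and T7 promoters. This is presumably where barcode 0526 lies, although the feature table does not annotate the barcode itself. Downstream is the synthetic firefly luc2 coding sequence fused to the hCL1 and hPEST degradation sequences, which shorten reporter half-life so the signal tracks changes in promoter activity more closely. An SV40 poly(A) signal follows.

The transcribed barcode gives a sequence-based readout alongside luminescence, so that many pathway sensors can be pooled in one assay. The associated publication describes such a multiplexed format for profiling ERBB receptor antagonists.
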