Features (pLannotate 1.2.2; 28 found; start..end, strand, type, name):
     47..71      +  protein_bind   attB1: mutant version of attB; recombination site for the Gateway® BP reaction BP Clonase™
     74..100     +  misc_feature   pause site (fragment): RNA polymerase II transcriptional pause signal from the human α2 globin gene
    120..149     +  protein_bind   NFAT binding site: NFAT binding site from the human interleukin 2 (IL-2) gene (Mattila et al., 1990) NFAT transcription factor
    150..179     +  protein_bind   NFAT binding site: NFAT binding site from the human interleukin 2 (IL-2) gene (Mattila et al., 1990) NFAT transcription factor
    180..209     +  protein_bind   NFAT binding site: NFAT binding site from the human interleukin 2 (IL-2) gene (Mattila et al., 1990) NFAT transcription factor
    233..262     +  protein_bind   NFAT binding site: NFAT binding site from the human interleukin 2 (IL-2) gene (Mattila et al., 1990) NFAT transcription factor
    263..292     +  protein_bind   NFAT binding site: NFAT binding site from the human interleukin 2 (IL-2) gene (Mattila et al., 1990) NFAT transcription factor
    293..322     +  protein_bind   NFAT binding site: NFAT binding site from the human interleukin 2 (IL-2) gene (Mattila et al., 1990) NFAT transcription factor
    338..358     -  protein_bind   attB4: mutant version of attB; core recombination site for the Gateway® BP reaction BP Clonase™
    374..411     +  promoter       minimal CMV promoter: human cytomegalovirus (CMV) immediate early promoter
    494..514     +  protein_bind   attB3: mutant version of attB; core recombination site for the Gateway® BP reaction BP Clonase™
    541..559     +  promoter       T3 promoter: promoter for bacteriophage T3 RNA polymerase
    623..641     -  promoter       T7 promoter: promoter for bacteriophage T7 RNA polymerase
    668..688     -  protein_bind   attB2: mutant version of attB; core recombination site for the Gateway® BP reaction BP Clonase™
    753..2405    +  CDS            luciferase: firefly luciferase synthetic luc2 version of the luciferase gene
   2409..2456    +  CDS            hCL1: non-ORF yeast peptide conferring ubiquitin-dependent degradation human codon-optimized
   2463..2579    +  CDS            hPEST: PEST degradation sequence from mouse ornithine decarboxylase human codon-optimized
   2628..2749    -  polyA_signal   SV40 poly(A) signal: SV40 polyadenylation signal
   2775..2906    -  CDS            LT_SV40 (fragment): Experimental evidence at protein level: Swiss-Prot protein existence level 1. Isoform 17kT antigen targets host RBL2 for degradation and promotes cell proliferation. Transactivates host cyclin A promoter through its J domain. From Simian virus 40 (SV40).
   2943..3300    +  promoter       SV40 promoter: SV40 enhancer and early promoter
   3331..4368    +  CDS            HygR: hygromycin B phosphotransferase confers resistance to hygromycin
   4392..4440    +  polyA_signal   poly(A) signal: synthetic polyadenylation signal
   4456..4587    +  CDS            TcR (fragment): tetracycline efflux protein; tet; confers resistance to tetracycline
   4767..5355    -  rep_origin     ori: high-copy-number ColE1/pMB1/pBR322/pUC origin of replication
   5555..6415    -  CDS            AmpR: β-lactamase confers resistance to ampicillin, carbenicillin, and related antibiotics
   6416..6457    -  promoter       AmpR promoter (fragment): bla
   6520..6568    +  polyA_signal   poly(A) signal: synthetic polyadenylation signal
   6582..6673    +  misc_feature   pause site: RNA polymerase II transcriptional pause signal from the human α2 globin gene
>Addgene plasmid #214656 | pGL4_NFAT-RE-CMV-BC0526-luc2 | addgene full sequence | sequence record 423222 | Addgene NGS Result
GGCCTAACTGGCCGGTACCTGAGCTCGCTAGCCTCGAGGATATCAAACAAGTTTGTACAAAAAAGCAGGC
TCCCAAGTGCAGGTGCCAGAACATTTCTCTGGCCTAACTGGCCGGTACCGGAGGAAAAACTGTTTCATAC
AGAAGGCGTGGAGGAAAAACTGTTTCATACAGAAGGCGTGGAGGAAAAACTGTTTCATACAGAAGGCGTG
CTAGTCCTAACTGGCCGGTACCGGAGGAAAAACTGTTTCATACAGAAGGCGTGGAGGAAAAACTGTTTCA
TACAGAAGGCGTGGAGGAAAAACTGTTTCATACAGAAGGCGTGCTAGCGGGGGGCTACAACTTTTCTATA
CAAAGTTGCGGTACCCGGGTCGAGTAGGCGTGTACGGTGGGAGGCCTATATAAGCAGAGCTCGTTTAGTG
AACCGTCAGATCGCCTGGAGACGCCATCCACGCTGTTTTGACCTCCATAGAAGACACCGGGACCGATCCA
GCCCAACTTTGTATAATAAAGTTGAGCTAGTTGCTAAGTCTGCCGAGTAGAATTAACCCTCACTAAAGGG
TAGGTGACACTATCTTTACATTCTATCTACTTTTGACGCTCACTTTCTTTTACTAATCAATCCCTATAGT
GAGTCGTATTAGTAGACGCGAGTCAATGCATGTACGACAGCTTTCTTGTACAAAGTGGTTCGATATCAAG
ATCTGGCCTCGGCGGCCAAGCTTGGCAATCCGGTACTGTTGGTAAAGCCACCATGGAAGATGCCAAAAAC
ATTAAGAAGGGCCCAGCGCCATTCTACCCACTCGAAGACGGGACCGCCGGCGAGCAGCTGCACAAAGCCA
TGAAGCGCTACGCCCTGGTGCCCGGCACCATCGCCTTTACCGACGCACATATCGAGGTGGACATTACCTA
CGCCGAGTACTTCGAGATGAGCGTTCGGCTGGCAGAAGCTATGAAGCGCTATGGGCTGAATACAAACCAT
CGGATCGTGGTGTGCAGCGAGAATAGCTTGCAGTTCTTCATGCCCGTGTTGGGTGCCCTGTTCATCGGTG
TGGCTGTGGCCCCAGCTAACGACATCTACAACGAGCGCGAGCTGCTGAACAGCATGGGCATCAGCCAGCC
CACCGTCGTATTCGTGAGCAAGAAAGGGCTGCAAAAGATCCTCAACGTGCAAAAGAAGCTACCGATCATA
CAAAAGATCATCATCATGGATAGCAAGACCGACTACCAGGGCTTCCAAAGCATGTACACCTTCGTGACTT
CCCATTTGCCACCCGGCTTCAACGAGTACGACTTCGTGCCCGAGAGCTTCGACCGGGACAAAACCATCGC
CCTGATCATGAACAGTAGTGGCAGTACCGGATTGCCCAAGGGCGTAGCCCTACCGCACCGCACCGCTTGT
GTCCGATTCAGTCATGCCCGCGACCCCATCTTCGGCAACCAGATCATCCCCGACACCGCTATCCTCAGCG
TGGTGCCATTTCACCACGGCTTCGGCATGTTCACCACGCTGGGCTACTTGATCTGCGGCTTTCGGGTCGT
GCTCATGTACCGCTTCGAGGAGGAGCTATTCTTGCGCAGCTTGCAAGACTATAAGATTCAATCTGCCCTG
CTGGTGCCCACACTATTTAGCTTCTTCGCTAAGAGCACTCTCATCGACAAGTACGACCTAAGCAACTTGC
ACGAGATCGCCAGCGGCGGGGCGCCGCTCAGCAAGGAGGTAGGTGAGGCCGTGGCCAAACGCTTCCACCT
ACCAGGCATCCGCCAGGGCTACGGCCTGACAGAAACAACCAGCGCCATTCTGATCACCCCCGAAGGGGAC
GACAAGCCTGGCGCAGTAGGCAAGGTGGTGCCCTTCTTCGAGGCTAAGGTGGTGGACTTGGACACCGGTA
AGACACTGGGTGTGAACCAGCGCGGCGAGCTGTGCGTCCGTGGCCCCATGATCATGAGCGGCTACGTTAA
CAACCCCGAGGCTACAAACGCTCTCATCGACAAGGACGGCTGGCTGCACAGCGGCGACATCGCCTACTGG
GACGAGGACGAGCACTTCTTCATCGTGGACCGGCTGAAGAGCCTGATCAAATACAAGGGCTACCAGGTAG
CCCCAGCCGAACTGGAGAGCATCCTGCTGCAACACCCCAACATCTTCGACGCCGGGGTCGCCGGCCTGCC
CGACGACGATGCCGGCGAGCTGCCCGCCGCAGTCGTCGTGCTGGAACACGGTAAAACCATGACCGAGAAG
GAGATCGTGGACTATGTGGCCAGCCAGGTTACAACCGCCAAGAAGCTGCGCGGTGGTGTTGTGTTCGTGG
ACGAGGTGCCTAAAGGACTGACCGGCAAGTTGGACGCCCGCAAGATCCGCGAGATTCTCATTAAGGCCAA
GAAGGGCGGCAAGATCGCCGTGTAATCTGCTTGCAAGAACTGGTTCAGTAGCTTAAGCCACTTTGTGATC
CACCTTAACAGCCACGGCTTCCCTCCCGAGGTGGAGGAGCAGGCCGCCGGCACCCTGCCCATGAGCTGCG
CCCAGGAGAGCGGCATGGATAGACACCCTGCTGCTTGCGCCAGCGCCAGGATCAACGTCTAACTGCAGTC
TAGAGTCGGGGCGGCCGGCCGCTTCGAGCAGACATGATAAGATACATTGATGAGTTTGGACAAACCACAA
CTAGAATGCAGTGAAAAAAATGCTTTATTTGTGAAATTTGTGATGCTATTGCTTTATTTGTAACCATTAT
AAGCTGCAATAAACAAGTTAACAACAACAATTGCATTCATTTTATGTTTCAGGTTCAGGGGGAGGTGTGG
GAGGTTTTTTAAAGCAAGTAAAACCTCTACAAATGTGGTAAAATCGATAAGGATCCGTTTGCGTATTGGG
CGCTCTTCCGCTGATCTGCGCAGCACCATGGCCTGAAATAACCTCTGAAAGAGGAACTTGGTTAGCTACC
TTCTGAGGCGGAAAGAACCAGCTGTGGAATGTGTGTCAGTTAGGGTGTGGAAAGTCCCCAGGCTCCCCAG
CAGGCAGAAGTATGCAAAGCATGCATCTCAATTAGTCAGCAACCAGGTGTGGAAAGTCCCCAGGCTCCCC
AGCAGGCAGAAGTATGCAAAGCATGCATCTCAATTAGTCAGCAACCATAGTCCCGCCCCTAACTCCGCCC
ATCCCGCCCCTAACTCCGCCCAGTTCCGCCCATTCTCCGCCCCATGGCTGACTAATTTTTTTTATTTATG
CAGAGGCCGAGGCCGCCTCTGCCTCTGAGCTATTCCAGAAGTAGTGAGGAGGCTTTTTTGGAGGCCTAGG
CTTTTGCAAAAAGCTCGATTCTTCTGACACTAGCGCCACCATGAAGAAGCCCGAACTCACCGCTACCAGC
GTTGAAAAATTTCTCATCGAGAAGTTCGACAGTGTGAGCGACCTGATGCAGTTGTCGGAGGGCGAAGAGA
GCCGAGCCTTCAGCTTCGATGTCGGCGGACGCGGCTATGTACTGCGGGTGAATAGCTGCGCTGATGGCTT
CTACAAAGACCGCTACGTGTACCGCCACTTCGCCAGCGCTGCACTACCCATCCCCGAAGTGTTGGACATC
GGCGAGTTCAGCGAGAGCCTGACATACTGCATCAGTAGACGCGCCCAAGGCGTTACTCTCCAAGACCTCC
CCGAAACAGAGCTGCCTGCTGTGTTACAGCCTGTCGCCGAAGCTATGGATGCTATTGCCGCCGCCGACCT
CAGTCAAACCAGCGGCTTCGGCCCATTCGGGCCCCAAGGCATCGGCCAGTACACAACCTGGCGGGATTTC
ATTTGCGCCATTGCTGATCCCCATGTCTACCACTGGCAGACCGTGATGGACGACACCGTGTCCGCCAGCG
TAGCTCAAGCCCTGGACGAACTGATGCTGTGGGCCGAAGACTGTCCCGAGGTGCGCCACCTCGTCCATGC
CGACTTCGGCAGCAACAACGTCCTGACCGACAACGGCCGCATCACCGCCGTAATCGACTGGTCCGAAGCT
ATGTTCGGGGACAGTCAGTACGAGGTGGCCAACATCTTCTTCTGGCGGCCCTGGCTGGCTTGCATGGAGC
AGCAGACTCGCTACTTCGAGCGCCGGCATCCCGAGCTGGCCGGCAGCCCTCGTCTGCGAGCCTACATGCT
GCGCATCGGCCTGGATCAGCTCTACCAGAGCCTCGTGGACGGCAACTTCGACGATGCTGCCTGGGCTCAA
GGCCGCTGCGATGCCATCGTCCGCAGCGGGGCCGGCACCGTCGGTCGCACACAAATCGCTCGCCGGAGCG
CAGCCGTATGGACCGACGGCTGCGTCGAGGTGCTGGCCGACAGCGGCAACCGCCGGCCCAGTACACGACC
GCGCGCTAAGGAGGTAGGTCGAGTTTAAACTCTAGAACCGGTCATGGCCGCAATAAAATATCTTTATTTT
CATTACATCTGTGTGTTGGTTTTTTGTGTGTTCGAACTAGATGCTGTCGACCGATGCCCTTGAGAGCCTT
CAACCCAGTCAGCTCCTTCCGGTGGGCGCGGGGCATGACTATCGTCGCCGCACTTATGACTGTCTTCTTT
ATCATGCAACTCGTAGGACAGGTGCCGGCAGCGCTCTTCCGCTTCCTCGCTCACTGACTCGCTGCGCTCG
GTCGTTCGGCTGCGGCGAGCGGTATCAGCTCACTCAAAGGCGGTAATACGGTTATCCACAGAATCAGGGG
ATAACGCAGGAAAGAACATGTGAGCAAAAGGCCAGCAAAAGGCCAGGAACCGTAAAAAGGCCGCGTTGCT
GGCGTTTTTCCATAGGCTCCGCCCCCCTGACGAGCATCACAAAAATCGACGCTCAAGTCAGAGGTGGCGA
AACCCGACAGGACTATAAAGATACCAGGCGTTTCCCCCTGGAAGCTCCCTCGTGCGCTCTCCTGTTCCGA
CCCTGCCGCTTACCGGATACCTGTCCGCCTTTCTCCCTTCGGGAAGCGTGGCGCTTTCTCATAGCTCACG
CTGTAGGTATCTCAGTTCGGTGTAGGTCGTTCGCTCCAAGCTGGGCTGTGTGCACGAACCCCCCGTTCAG
CCCGACCGCTGCGCCTTATCCGGTAACTATCGTCTTGAGTCCAACCCGGTAAGACACGACTTATCGCCAC
TGGCAGCAGCCACTGGTAACAGGATTAGCAGAGCGAGGTATGTAGGCGGTGCTACAGAGTTCTTGAAGTG
GTGGCCTAACTACGGCTACACTAGAAGAACAGTATTTGGTATCTGCGCTCTGCTGAAGCCAGTTACCTTC
GGAAAAAGAGTTGGTAGCTCTTGATCCGGCAAACAAACCACCGCTGGTAGCGGTGGTTTTTTTGTTTGCA
AGCAGCAGATTACGCGCAGAAAAAAAGGATCTCAAGAAGATCCTTTGATCTTTTCTACGGGGTCTGACGC
TCAGTGGAACGAAAACTCACGTTAAGGGATTTTGGTCATGAGATTATCAAAAAGGATCTTCACCTAGATC
CTTTTAAATTAAAAATGAAGTTTTAAATCAATCTAAAGTATATATGAGTAAACTTGGTCTGACAGCGGCC
GCAAATGCTAAACCACTGCAGTGGTTACCAGTGCTTGATCAGTGAGGCACCGATCTCAGCGATCTGCCTA
TTTCGTTCGTCCATAGTGGCCTGACTCCCCGTCGTGTAGATCACTACGATTCGTGAGGGCTTACCATCAG
GCCCCAGCGCAGCAATGATGCCGCGAGAGCCGCGTTCACCGGCCCCCGATTTGTCAGCAATGAACCAGCC
AGCAGGGAGGGCCGAGCGAAGAAGTGGTCCTGCTACTTTGTCCGCCTCCATCCAGTCTATGAGCTGCTGT
CGTGATGCTAGAGTAAGAAGTTCGCCAGTGAGTAGTTTCCGAAGAGTTGTGGCCATTGCTACTGGCATCG
TGGTATCACGCTCGTCGTTCGGTATGGCTTCGTTCAACTCTGGTTCCCAGCGGTCAAGCCGGGTCACATG
ATCACCCATATTATGAAGAAATGCAGTCAGCTCCTTAGGGCCTCCGATCGTTGTCAGAAGTAAGTTGGCC
GCGGTGTTGTCGCTCATGGTAATGGCAGCACTACACAATTCTCTTACCGTCATGCCATCCGTAAGATGCT
TTTCCGTGACCGGCGAGTACTCAACCAAGTCGTTTTGTGAGTAGTGTATACGGCGACCAAGCTGCTCTTG
CCCGGCGTCTATACGGGACAACACCGCGCCACATAGCAGTACTTTGAAAGTGCTCATCATCGGGAATCGT
TCTTCGGGGCGGAAAGACTCAAGGATCTTGCCGCTATTGAGATCCAGTTCGATATAGCCCACTCTTGCAC
CCAGTTGATCTTCAGCATCTTTTACTTTCACCAGCGTTTCGGGGTGTGCAAAAACAGGCAAGCAAAATGC
CGCAAAGAAGGGAATGAGTGCGACACGAAAATGTTGGATGCTCATACTCGTCCTTTTTCAATATTATTGA
AGCATTTATCAGGGTTACTAGTACGTCTCTCAAGGATAAGTAAGTAATATTAAGGTACGGGAGGTATTGG
ACAGGCCGCAATAAAATATCTTTATTTTCATTACATCTGTGTGTTGGTTTTTTGTGTGAATCGATAGTAC
TAACATACGCTCTCCATCAAAACAAAACGAAACAAAACAAACTAGCAAAATAGGCTGTCCCCAGTGCAAG
TGCAGGTGCCAGAACATTTCTCT
